Addgene plasmid #154485: pEPYC0CM0281
Purpose: Phytobricks Level 0 part
Depositing lab: Nicola Patron. Depositing organization: Earlham Institute. Publication: Rational design of minimal synthetic promoters for plants. Cai YM, Kallam K, Tidd H, Gendarini G, Salzman A, Patron NJ. Nucleic Acids Res. 2020 Aug 28. pii: 5897334. doi: 10.1093/nar/gkaa682. PubMed 32856047.
Backbone
  Vector backbone: pUAP1
  Vector type: Synthetic Biology
Growth in bacteria
  Bacterial resistance: Chloramphenicol, 25 μg/mL
  Growth temperature: 37°C
  Growth strain: NEB Stable
  Copy number: High Copy
Gene/Insert
  Gene/Insert name: 35s(ΔC2C2dof+1)
  Species: Synthetic
  Cloning method: Restriction Enzyme; 5′ cloning site BpiI (destroyed during cloning); 3′ cloning site BpiI (destroyed during cloning)
Terms and licenses: Academic/Nonprofit Terms; Industry Terms: Not Available to Industry
Depositor comments: Please visit https://www.biorxiv.org/content/10.1101/2020.05.14.095406v1 for bioRxiv preprint.
How to cite: pEPYC0CM0281 was a gift from Nicola Patron (Addgene plasmid # 154485 ; http://n2t.net/addgene:154485 ; RRID:Addgene_154485)
