[The description below was written by a language model from this plasmid's Addgene catalogue record and the feature table of its GenBank file.]
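Description:
pEPYC0CM0281 is a small (2,472 bp) Phytobricks Level 0 part plasmid built in the pUAP1 universal acceptor backbone, a synthetic-biology vector used to domesticate standard DNA parts for Golden Gate/MoClo-style assembly of plant expression constructs. It is maintained in E. coli through a high-copy ColE1/pUC-type origin of replication and selected with chloramphenicol via a cat (chloramphenicol acetyltransferase) gene, which spans the numbering origin of the circular map. The cloning region is insulated from the rest of the backbone by bacterial transcription terminators: a putative terminator upstream of the insert, a his operon terminator downstream, and a lambda t0 terminator next to the resistance cassette.

The insert, named 35s(ΔC2C2dof+1), is a synthetic promoter part that was cloned using BpiI sites that were destroyed in the process, as is usual when a part is captured into a universal acceptor. The feature table annotates only the minimal CaMV 35S core promoter near the 3′ end of the insert region; the sequence upstream of that core is not annotated. The name suggests a variant of the cauliflower mosaic virus 35S promoter in which a C2C2-Dof transcription factor binding site has been removed or altered, but the record does not define the modification or the meaning of the "+1" suffix. The plasmid carries no coding sequence, reporter or plant selectable marker, so it is not an expression vector in its own right. It serves as a reusable promoter module to be combined with other Level 0 parts into transcription units, and it comes from work on the rational design of minimal synthetic promoters for plants.
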