LOCUS       Exported 2472 bp ds-DNA circular SYN 13-MAY-2021
DEFINITION  Phytobricks Level 0 part.
ACCESSION   .
VERSION     .
KEYWORDS    pEPYC0CM0281
SOURCE      synthetic DNA construct
  ORGANISM  synthetic DNA construct
REFERENCE   1 (bases 1 to 2472)
  AUTHORS   Cai YM, Kallam K, Tidd H, Gendarini G, Salzman A, Patron NJ
  TITLE     Rational design of minimal synthetic promoters for plants.
  JOURNAL   Nucleic Acids Res. 2020 Aug 28. pii: 5897334. doi:
            10.1093/nar/gkaa682.
  PUBMED    32856047
REFERENCE   2 (bases 1 to 2472)
  AUTHORS   .
  TITLE     Direct Submission
  JOURNAL   Exported May 13, 2021 from SnapGene Server 1.1.58
            http://www.snapgene.com
FEATURES             Location/Qualifiers
     source          1..2472
                     /organism="synthetic DNA construct"
                     /mol_type="other DNA"
     primer_bind     272..291
                     /label=CAT-R
                     /note="Chloramphenicol resistance gene, reverse primer"
     primer_bind     519..537
                     /label=pBRforEco
                     /note="pBR322 vectors, upsteam of EcoRI site, forward
                     primer"
     terminator      541..584
                     /label=bacterial terminator
                     /note="putative bacterial transcription terminator"
     primer_bind     954..974
                     /label=35S promoter
                     /note="CaMV 35S promoter, forward primer"
     promoter        963..1009
                     /label=minimal CaMV 35S promoter
                     /note="minimal 35S promoter from cauliflower mosaic virus"
     terminator      1032..1089
                     /label=his operon terminator
                     /note="This putative transcriptin terminator from the E.
                     coli his operon has a 2-bp deletion introduced during
                     synthesis. Its efficiency has not been determined."
     primer_bind     complement(1113..1130)
                     /label=L4440
                     /note="L4440 vector, forward primer"
     rep_origin      complement(1284..1872)
                     /direction=LEFT
                     /label=ori
                     /note="high-copy-number ColE1/pMB1/pBR322/pUC origin of
                     replication"
     primer_bind     complement(1364..1383)
                     /label=pBR322ori-F
                     /note="pBR322 origin, forward primer"
     terminator      2055..2149
                     /label=lambda t0 terminator
                     /note="transcription terminator from phage lambda"
     CDS             complement(2170..357)
                     /codon_start=1
                     /gene="cat"
                     /product="chloramphenicol acetyltransferase"
                     /label=CmR
                     /note="confers resistance to chloramphenicol"
                     /translation="MEKKITGYTTVDISQWHRKEHFEAFQSVAQCTYNQTVQLDITAFL
                     KTVKKNKHKFYPAFIHILARLMNAHPEFRMAMKDGELVIWDSVHPCYTVFHEQTETFSS
                     LWSEYHDDFRQFLHIYSQDVACYGENLAYFPKGFIENMFFVSANPWVSFTSFDLNVANM
                     DNFFAPVFTMGKYYTQGDKVLMPLAIQVHHAVCDGFHVGRMLNELQQYCDEWQGGA"
ORIGIN
        1 tatgtgtaga aactgccgga aatcgtcgtg gtattcactc cagagcgatg aaaacgtttc
       61 agtttgctca tggaaaacgg tgtaacaagg gtgaacacta tcccatatca ccagctcacc
      121 gtctttcatt gccatacgaa attccggatg agcattcatc aggcgggcaa gaatgtgaat
      181 aaaggccgga taaaacttgt gcttattttt ctttacggtc tttaaaaagg ccgtaatatc
      241 cagctgaacg gtctggttat aggtacattg agcaactgac tgaaatgcct caaaatgttc
      301 tttacgatgc cattgggata tatcaacggt ggtatatcca gtgatttttt tctccatttt
      361 agcttcctta gctcctgaaa atctcgataa ctcaaaaaat acgcccggta gtgatcttat
      421 ttcattatgg tgaaagttgg aacctcttac gtgcccgatc aactcgagtg ccacctgacg
      481 tctaagaaac cattattatc atgacattaa cctataaaaa taggcgtatc acgaggcaga
      541 atttcagata aaaaaaatcc ttagctttcg ctaaggatga tttctggaat tcggtctcag
      601 gaggtcaaca tggtggagca cgacactctg gtctactcca aaaatgtcaa agatacagtc
      661 tcagaagatc aaagggctat tgagactttt caacaaagga taatttcggg aaacctcctc
      721 ggattccatt gcccagctat ctgtcacttc atcgaaagga cagtagaaaa ggaaggtggc
      781 tcctacaaat gccatcattg cgataaagga aaggctatca ttcaagatct ctctgccgac
      841 agtggtccca aagatggacc cccacccacg aggagcatcg ttccaaccac gtctacaaag
      901 caagtggatt gatgtgacat ctccactgac gtaagggatg acgcacaatc ccactatcct
      961 tcgcaagacc cttcctctat ataaggaagt tcatttcatt tggagaggac acgctactcg
     1021 agaccctgca gtccggcaaa aaagggcaag gtgtcaccac cctgcccttt ttctttaaaa
     1081 ccgaaaagat tacttcgcgt tatgcaggct tcctcgctca ctgactcgct gcgctcggtc
     1141 gttcggctgc ggcgagcggt atcagctcac tcaaaggcgg taatacggtt atccacagaa
     1201 tcaggggata acgcaggaaa gaacatgtga gcaaaaggcc agcaaaaggc caggaaccgt
     1261 aaaaaggccg cgttgctggc gtttttccac aggctccgcc cccctgacga gcatcacaaa
     1321 aatcgacgct caagtcagag gtggcgaaac ccgacaggac tataaagata ccaggcgttt
     1381 ccccctggaa gctccctcgt gcgctctcct gttccgaccc tgccgcttac cggatacctg
     1441 tccgcctttc tcccttcggg aagcgtggcg ctttctcata gctcacgctg taggtatctc
     1501 agttcggtgt aggtcgttcg ctccaagctg ggctgtgtgc acgaaccccc cgttcagccc
     1561 gaccgctgcg ccttatccgg taactatcgt cttgagtcca acccggtaag acacgactta
     1621 tcgccactgg cagcagccac tggtaacagg attagcagag cgaggtatgt aggcggtgct
     1681 acagagttct tgaagtggtg gcctaactac ggctacacta gaagaacagt atttggtatc
     1741 tgcgctctgc tgaagccagt taccttcgga aaaagagttg gtagctcttg atccggcaaa
     1801 caaaccaccg ctggtagcgg tggttttttt gtttgcaagc agcagattac gcgcagaaaa
     1861 aaaggatctc aagaagatcc tttgatcttt tctacggggt ctgacgctca gtggaacgaa
     1921 aactcacgtt aagggatttt ggtcatgaga ttatcaaaaa ggatcttcac ctagatcctt
     1981 ttaaattaaa aatgaagttt taaatcaatc taaagtatat atgagtaaac ttggtctgac
     2041 agctcgaggc ttggattctc accaataaaa aacgcccggc ggcaaccgag cgttctgaac
     2101 aaatccagat ggagttctga ggtcattact ggatctatca acaggagtcc aagcgagctc
     2161 gatatcaaat tacgccccgc cctgccactc atcgcagtac tgttgtaatt cattaagcat
     2221 tctgccgaca tggaagccat cacaaacggc atgatgaacc tgaatcgcca gcggcatcag
     2281 caccttgtcg ccttgcgtat aatatttgcc catggtgaaa acgggggcga agaagttgtc
     2341 catattggcc acgtttaaat caaaactggt gaaactcacc cagggattgg ctgagacgaa
     2401 aaacatattc tcaataaacc ctttagggaa ataggccagg ttttcaccgt aacacgccac
     2461 atcttgcgaa ta
//
